Addgene plasmid #70066: pLKO.1-shDnd1-No5
Purpose: TRC lentiviral vector for shRNA against mouse Dnd1 #5
Depositing lab: Thomas Tuschl. Depositing organization: Rockefeller University. Publication: DND1 maintains germline stem cells via recruitment of the CCR4-NOT complex to target mRNAs. Yamaji M, Jishage M, Meyer C, Suryawanshi H, Der E, Yamaji M, Garzia A, Morozov P, Manickavel S, McFarland HL, Roeder RG, Hafner M, Tuschl T. Nature. 2017 Mar 23;543(7646):568-572. doi: 10.1038/nature21690. Epub 2017 Mar 15. PubMed 28297718.
Backbone
  Vector backbone: pLKO.1-TRC cloning vector
  Backbone manufacturer: Addgene #10878
  Backbone size w/o insert (bp): 7032
  Vector type: Mammalian Expression, Lentiviral
  Selectable markers: Puromycin
Growth in bacteria
  Bacterial resistance: Ampicillin, 100 μg/mL
  Growth temperature: 37°C
  Growth strain: NEB Stable
  Copy number: Low Copy
Gene/Insert
  Gene/Insert name: Dnd1 (alt names: dead end homolog 1; RBMS4; DND microRNA-mediated repression inhibitor 1)
  gRNA/shRNA sequence: ccgggtcagggtccgaggtgtatatctcgagatatacacctcggaccctgactttttg
  Species: M. musculus (mouse)
  Entrez Gene: Dnd1 (a.k.a. RBMS4, Ter)
  Promoter: EF1alpha
  Cloning method: Restriction Enzyme; 5′ cloning site AgeI (destroyed during cloning); 3′ cloning site EcoRI (destroyed during cloning)
  Sequencing primers: 5′ LKO.1 5'
Terms and licenses: Academic/Nonprofit Terms; Industry Terms: Not Available to Industry
Depositor comments: TRC Clone ID TRCN0000257609
How to cite: pLKO.1-shDnd1-No5 was a gift from Thomas Tuschl (Addgene plasmid # 70066 ; http://n2t.net/addgene:70066 ; RRID:Addgene_70066)
