[The description below was written by a language model from this plasmid's Addgene catalogue record and pLannotate feature annotations shown in this document.]
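Description:
pLKO.1-shDnd1-No5 is a third-generation, self-inactivating HIV-1-based lentiviral shRNA vector built on the pLKO.1-TRC cloning backbone and carrying a hairpin from the TRC library directed against mouse Dnd1 (dead end homolog 1, also known as Ter or RBMS4). The hairpin oligonucleotide was inserted between the AgeI and EcoRI sites of the backbone, both of which were destroyed by cloning. In bacteria the plasmid is maintained through a ColE1/pUC-type origin and selected with ampicillin via β-lactamase. An f1 origin and remnants of a lac/T7/T3 cloning region are also present. The catalogue lists it as low copy and names a recombination-deficient strain for growth, as is usual for LTR-containing plasmids.

The viral genome is transcribed in packaging cells from a chimeric RSV promoter/truncated 5' LTR, and it contains the Ψ packaging signal with a partial gag sequence, the Rev response element for Rev-dependent nuclear export, a cPPT/CTS element and a ΔU3 3' LTR that inactivates LTR promoter activity after integration. Within this genome, the annotated human U6 RNA polymerase III promoter sits immediately upstream of the hairpin position. A separate human PGK promoter drives puromycin N-acetyltransferase for selection of transduced mammalian cells. The catalogue entry gives the promoter as EF1alpha, but no such element appears in the feature table, which instead shows the U6 and hPGK arrangement. The annotated sequence was assembled from partial depositor sequences. The construct is intended for stable knockdown of Dnd1 in mouse cells, and the associated work studied the role of DND1 in germline stem cell maintenance and its recruitment of the CCR4-NOT complex to target mRNAs.
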