Features (pLannotate 1.2.2; 25 found; start..end, strand, type, name):
    529..1128    +  CDS            PuroR: puromycin N-acetyltransferase; pac from Streptomyces alboniger; confers resistance to puromycin
   1171..1254    +  CDS            nef (fragment): NEF_HV1Z2 - Experimental evidence at protein level: Swiss-Prot protein existence level 1. Extracellular Nef protein targets CD4(+) T-lymphocytes for apoptosis by interacting with CXCR4 surface receptors. From Human immunodeficiency virus type 1 group M subtype D (isolate Z2/CDC-Z34) (HIV-1).
   1256..1489    +  LTR            3' LTR (ΔU3): self-inactivating 3' long terminal repeat (LTR) from HIV-1
   1561..1682    +  polyA_signal   SV40 poly(A) signal: SV40 polyadenylation signal
   1722..1857    +  rep_origin     SV40 ori: SV40 origin of replication
   1878..1896    -  promoter       T7 promoter: promoter for bacteriophage T7 RNA polymerase
   1904..2059    +  CDS            lacZα (fragment): LacZα fragment of β-galactosidase; lacZ fragment
   2064..2492    +  rep_origin     f1 ori (sequence partly withheld): f1 bacteriophage origin of replication; arrow indicates direction of (+) strand synthesis
   2545..2649    +  promoter       AmpR promoter: bla
   2650..3510    +  CDS            AmpR: β-lactamase; bla; confers resistance to ampicillin, carbenicillin, and related antibiotics
   3681..4269    +  rep_origin     ori: high-copy-number ColE1/pMB1/pBR322/pUC origin of replication
   4452..4544    +  CDS            lacI (fragment): lac repressor; lacI; The lac repressor binds to the lac operator to inhibit transcription in E. coli. This inhibition can be relieved by adding lactose or isopropyl-β-D-thiogalactopyranoside (IPTG).
   4557..4578    +  protein_bind   CAP binding site: CAP binding activates transcription in the presence of cAMP. E. coli catabolite activator protein
   4593..4623    +  promoter       lac promoter: promoter for the E. coli lac operon
   4631..4647    +  protein_bind   lac operator: The lac repressor binds to the lac operator to inhibit transcription in E. coli. This inhibition can be relieved by adding lactose or isopropyl-β-D-thiogalactopyranoside (IPTG). lac repressor encoded by lacI
   4692..4710    +  promoter       T3 promoter: promoter for bacteriophage T3 RNA polymerase
   4738..4964    +  promoter       RSV promoter: Rous sarcoma virus enhancer/promoter
   4965..5145    +  LTR            5' LTR (truncated): truncated 5' long terminal repeat (LTR) from HIV-1
   5192..5317    +  misc_feature   HIV-1 Ψ: packaging signal of human immunodeficiency virus type 1
   5301..5664    +  CDS            HIV-1 gag (fragment): gag protein from human immunodeficiency virus 1; gag
   5810..6043    +  misc_feature   RRE: The Rev response element (RRE) of HIV-1 allows for Rev-dependent mRNA export from the nucleus to the cytoplasm.
   6420..6520    +  CDS            Rev (fragment): human immunodeficiency virus 1 (HIV-1) Rev protein; rev; enhances nuclear export of unspliced and incompletely spliced viral mRNAs
   6570..6810    +  promoter       U6 promoter: RNA polymerase III promoter for human U6 snRNA
   6915..7032    +  misc_feature   cPPT/CTS: central polypurine tract and central termination sequence of HIV-1
   7081..507     +  promoter       hPGK promoter (across the origin): human phosphoglycerate kinase 1 promoter
>Addgene plasmid #70066 | pLKO.1-shDnd1-No5 | depositor full sequence | sequence record 129246 | Addgene assembled sequence (based on depositor partial sequences)
TTGGGGTTGCGCCTTTTCCAAGGCAGCCCTGGGTTTGCGCAGGGACGCGGCTGCTCTGGGCGTGGTTCCG
GGAAACGCAGCGGCGCCGACCCTGGGTCTCGCACATTCTTCACGTCCGTTCGCAGCGTCACCCGGATCTT
CGCCGCTACCCTTGTGGGCCCCCCGGCGACGCTTCCTGCTCCGCCCCTAAGTCGGGAAGGTTCCTTGCGG
TTCGCGGCGTGCCGGACGTGACAAACGGAAGCCGCACGTCTCACTAGTACCCTCGCAGACGGACAGCGCC
AGGGAGCAATGGCAGCGCGCCGACCGCGATGGGCTGTGGCCAATAGCGGCTGCTCAGCAGGGCGCGCCGA
GAGCAGCGGCCGGGAAGGGGCGGTGCGGGAGGCGGGGTGTGGGGCGGTAGTGTGGGCCCTGTTCCTGCCC
GCGCGGTGTTCCGCATTCTGCAAGCCTCCGGAGCGCACGTCGGCAGTCGGCTCCCTCGTTGACCGAATCA
CCGACCTCTCTCCCCAGGGGGATCCACCGGAGCTTACCATGACCGAGTACAAGCCCACGGTGCGCCTCGC
CACCCGCGACGACGTCCCCAGGGCCGTACGCACCCTCGCCGCCGCGTTCGCCGACTACCCCGCCACGCGC
CACACCGTCGATCCGGACCGCCACATCGAGCGGGTCACCGAGCTGCAAGAACTCTTCCTCACGCGCGTCG
GGCTCGACATCGGCAAGGTGTGGGTCGCGGACGACGGCGCCGCGGTGGCGGTCTGGACCACGCCGGAGAG
CGTCGAAGCGGGGGCGGTGTTCGCCGAGATCGGCCCGCGCATGGCCGAGTTGAGCGGTTCCCGGCTGGCC
GCGCAGCAACAGATGGAAGGCCTCCTGGCGCCGCACCGGCCCAAGGAGCCCGCGTGGTTCCTGGCCACCG
TCGGCGTCTCGCCCGACCACCAGGGCAAGGGTCTGGGCAGCGCCGTCGTGCTCCCCGGAGTGGAGGCGGC
CGAGCGCGCCGGGGTGCCCGCCTTCCTGGAGACCTCCGCGCCCCGCAACCTCCCCTTCTACGAGCGGCTC
GGCTTCACCGTCACCGCCGACGTCGAGGTGCCCGAAGGACCGCGCACCTGGTGCATGACCCGCAAGCCCG
GTGCCTGACGCCCGCCCCACGACCCGCAGCGCCCGACCGAAAGGAGCGCACGACCCCATGCATCGGTACC
TTTAAGACCAATGACTTACAAGGCAGCTGTAGATCTTAGCCACTTTTTAAAAGAAAAGGGGGGACTGGAA
GGGCTAATTCACTCCCAACGAAGACAAGATCTGCTTTTTGCTTGTACTGGGTCTCTCTGGTTAGACCAGA
TCTGAGCCTGGGAGCTCTCTGGCTAACTAGGGAACCCACTGCTTAAGCCTCAATAAAGCTTGCCTTGAGT
GCTTCAAGTAGTGTGTGCCCGTCTGTTGTGTGACTCTGGTAACTAGAGATCCCTCAGACCCTTTTAGTCA
GTGTGGAAAATCTCTAGCAGTAGTAGTTCATGTCATCTTATTATTCAGTATTTATAACTTGCAAAGAAAT
GAATATCAGAGAGTGAGAGGAACTTGTTTATTGCAGCTTATAATGGTTACAAATAAAGCAATAGCATCAC
AAATTTCACAAATAAAGCATTTTTTTCACTGCATTCTAGTTGTGGTTTGTCCAAACTCATCAATGTATCT
TATCATGTCTGGCTCTAGCTATCCCGCCCCTAACTCCGCCCATCCCGCCCCTAACTCCGCCCAGTTCCGC
CCATTCTCCGCCCCATGGCTGACTAATTTTTTTTATTTATGCAGAGGCCGAGGCCGCCTCGGCCTCTGAG
CTATTCCAGAAGTAGTGAGGAGGCTTTTTTGGAGGCCTAGGGACGTACCCAATTCGCCCTATAGTGAGTC
GTATTACGCGCGCTCACTGGCCGTCGTTTTACAACGTCGTGACTGGGAAAACCCTGGCGTTACCCAACTT
AATCGCCTTGCAGCACATCCCCCTTTCGCCAGCTGGCGTAATAGCGAAGAGGCCCGCACCGATCGCCCTT
CCCAACAGTTGCGCAGCCTGAATGGCGAATGGG
[124 nt withheld, positions 2064-2187]
C
[91 nt withheld, positions 2189-2279]
A
[49 nt withheld, positions 2281-2329]
CCTTTGACGTTGGAGTCCACGTTCTTT
[37 nt withheld, positions 2357-2393]
ACCCTATCTCGGTCTATTCTTTTGATTTATAAGGGATTTTGCCGATTTCGGCCTATTGGTTAAAAAATGA
GCTGATTTAACAAAAATTTAACGCGAATTTTAACAAAATATTAACGCTTACAATTTAGGTGGCACTTTTC
GGGGAAATGTGCGCGGAACCCCTATTTGTTTATTTTTCTAAATACATTCAAATATGTATCCGCTCATGAG
ACAATAACCCTGATAAATGCTTCAATAATATTGAAAAAGGAAGAGTATGAGTATTCAACATTTCCGTGTC
GCCCTTATTCCCTTTTTTGCGGCATTTTGCCTTCCTGTTTTTGCTCACCCAGAAACGCTGGTGAAAGTAA
AAGATGCTGAAGATCAGTTGGGTGCACGAGTGGGTTACATCGAACTGGATCTCAACAGCGGTAAGATCCT
TGAGAGTTTTCGCCCCGAAGAACGTTTTCCAATGATGAGCACTTTTAAAGTTCTGCTATGTGGCGCGGTA
TTATCCCGTATTGACGCCGGGCAAGAGCAACTCGGTCGCCGCATACACTATTCTCAGAATGACTTGGTTG
AGTACTCACCAGTCACAGAAAAGCATCTTACGGATGGCATGACAGTAAGAGAATTATGCAGTGCTGCCAT
AACCATGAGTGATAACACTGCGGCCAACTTACTTCTGACAACGATCGGAGGACCGAAGGAGCTAACCGCT
TTTTTGCACAACATGGGGGATCATGTAACTCGCCTTGATCGTTGGGAACCGGAGCTGAATGAAGCCATAC
CAAACGACGAGCGTGACACCACGATGCCTGTAGCAATGGCAACAACGTTGCGCAAACTATTAACTGGCGA
ACTACTTACTCTAGCTTCCCGGCAACAATTAATAGACTGGATGGAGGCGGATAAAGTTGCAGGACCACTT
CTGCGCTCGGCCCTTCCGGCTGGCTGGTTTATTGCTGATAAATCTGGAGCCGGTGAGCGTGGGTCTCGCG
GTATCATTGCAGCACTGGGGCCAGATGGTAAGCCCTCCCGTATCGTAGTTATCTACACGACGGGGAGTCA
GGCAACTATGGATGAACGAAATAGACAGATCGCTGAGATAGGTGCCTCACTGATTAAGCATTGGTAACTG
TCAGACCAAGTTTACTCATATATACTTTAGATTGATTTAAAACTTCATTTTTAATTTAAAAGGATCTAGG
TGAAGATCCTTTTTGATAATCTCATGACCAAAATCCCTTAACGTGAGTTTTCGTTCCACTGAGCGTCAGA
CCCCGTAGAAAAGATCAAAGGATCTTCTTGAGATCCTTTTTTTCTGCGCGTAATCTGCTGCTTGCAAACA
AAAAAACCACCGCTACCAGCGGTGGTTTGTTTGCCGGATCAAGAGCTACCAACTCTTTTTCCGAAGGTAA
CTGGCTTCAGCAGAGCGCAGATACCAAATACTGTTCTTCTAGTGTAGCCGTAGTTAGGCCACCACTTCAA
GAACTCTGTAGCACCGCCTACATACCTCGCTCTGCTAATCCTGTTACCAGTGGCTGCTGCCAGTGGCGAT
AAGTCGTGTCTTACCGGGTTGGACTCAAGACGATAGTTACCGGATAAGGCGCAGCGGTCGGGCTGAACGG
GGGGTTCGTGCACACAGCCCAGCTTGGAGCGAACGACCTACACCGAACTGAGATACCTACAGCGTGAGCT
ATGAGAAAGCGCCACGCTTCCCGAAGGGAGAAAGGCGGACAGGTATCCGGTAAGCGGCAGGGTCGGAACA
GGAGAGCGCACGAGGGAGCTTCCAGGGGGAAACGCCTGGTATCTTTATAGTCCTGTCGGGTTTCGCCACC
TCTGACTTGAGCGTCGATTTTTGTGATGCTCGTCAGGGGGGCGGAGCCTATGGAAAAACGCCAGCAACGC
GGCCTTTTTACGGTTCCTGGCCTTTTGCTGGCCTTTTGCTCACATGTTCTTTCCTGCGTTATCCCCTGAT
TCTGTGGATAACCGTATTACCGCCTTTGAGTGAGCTGATACCGCTCGCCGCAGCCGAACGACCGAGCGCA
GCGAGTCAGTGAGCGAGGAAGCGGAAGAGCGCCCAATACGCAAACCGCCTCTCCCCGCGCGTTGGCCGAT
TCATTAATGCAGCTGGCACGACAGGTTTCCCGACTGGAAAGCGGGCAGTGAGCGCAACGCAATTAATGTG
AGTTAGCTCACTCATTAGGCACCCCAGGCTTTACACTTTATGCTTCCGGCTCGTATGTTGTGTGGAATTG
TGAGCGGATAACAATTTCACACAGGAAACAGCTATGACCATGATTACGCCAAGCGCGCAATTAACCCTCA
CTAAAGGGAACAAAAGCTGGAGCTGCAAGCTTAATGTAGTCTTATGCAATACTCTTGTAGTCTTGCAACA
TGGTAACGATGAGTTAGCAACATGCCTTACAAGGAGAGAAAAAGCACCGTGCATGCCGATTGGTGGAAGT
AAGGTGGTACGATCGTGCCTTATTAGGAAGGCAACAGACGGGTCTGACATGGATTGGACGAACCACTGAA
TTGCCGCATTGCAGAGATATTGTATTTAAGTGCCTAGCTCGATACATAAACGGGTCTCTCTGGTTAGACC
AGATCTGAGCCTGGGAGCTCTCTGGCTAACTAGGGAACCCACTGCTTAAGCCTCAATAAAGCTTGCCTTG
AGTGCTTCAAGTAGTGTGTGCCCGTCTGTTGTGTGACTCTGGTAACTAGAGATCCCTCAGACCCTTTTAG
TCAGTGTGGAAAATCTCTAGCAGTGGCGCCCGAACAGGGACTTGAAAGCGAAAGGGAAACCAGAGGAGCT
CTCTCGACGCAGGACTCGGCTTGCTGAAGCGCGCACGGCAAGAGGCGAGGGGCGGCGACTGGTGAGTACG
CCAAAAATTTTGACTAGCGGAGGCTAGAAGGAGAGAGATGGGTGCGAGAGCGTCAGTATTAAGCGGGGGA
GAATTAGATCGCGATGGGAAAAAATTCGGTTAAGGCCAGGGGGAAAGAAAAAATATAAATTAAAACATAT
AGTATGGGCAAGCAGGGAGCTAGAACGATTCGCAGTTAATCCTGGCCTGTTAGAAACATCAGAAGGCTGT
AGACAAATACTGGGACAGCTACAACCATCCCTTCAGACAGGATCAGAAGAACTTAGATCATTATATAATA
CAGTAGCAACCCTCTATTGTGTGCATCAAAGGATAGAGATAAAAGACACCAAGGAAGCTTTAGACAAGAT
AGAGGAAGAGCAAAACAAAAGTAAGACCACCGCACAGCAAGCGGCCGCTGATCTTCAGACCTGGAGGAGG
AGATATGAGGGACAATTGGAGAAGTGAATTATATAAATATAAAGTAGTAAAAATTGAACCATTAGGAGTA
GCACCCACCAAGGCAAAGAGAAGAGTGGTGCAGAGAGAAAAAAGAGCAGTGGGAATAGGAGCTTTGTTCC
TTGGGTTCTTGGGAGCAGCAGGAAGCACTATGGGCGCAGCGTCAATGACGCTGACGGTACAGGCCAGACA
ATTATTGTCTGGTATAGTGCAGCAGCAGAACAATTTGCTGAGGGCTATTGAGGCGCAACAGCATCTGTTG
CAACTCACAGTCTGGGGCATCAAGCAGCTCCAGGCAAGAATCCTGGCTGTGGAAAGATACCTAAAGGATC
AACAGCTCCTGGGGATTTGGGGTTGCTCTGGAAAACTCATTTGCACCACTGCTGTGCCTTGGAATGCTAG
TTGGAGTAATAAATCTCTGGAACAGATTTGGAATCACACGACCTGGATGGAGTGGGACAGAGAAATTAAC
AATTACACAAGCTTAATACACTCCTTAATTGAAGAATCGCAAAACCAGCAAGAAAAGAATGAACAAGAAT
TATTGGAATTAGATAAATGGGCAAGTTTGTGGAATTGGTTTAACATAACAAATTGGCTGTGGTATATAAA
ATTATTCATAATGATAGTAGGAGGCTTGGTAGGTTTAAGAATAGTTTTTGCTGTACTTTCTATAGTGAAT
AGAGTTAGGCAGGGATATTCACCATTATCGTTTCAGACCCACCTCCCAACCCCGAGGGGACCCGACAGGC
CCGAAGGAATAGAAGAAGAAGGTGGAGAGAGAGACAGAGACAGATCCATTCGATTAGTGAACGGATCTCG
ACGGTATCGATCACGAGACTAGCCTCGAGCGGCCGCCCCCTTCACCGAGGGCCTATTTCCCATGATTCCT
TCATATTTGCATATACGATACAAGGCTGTTAGAGAGATAATTGGAATTAATTTGACTGTAAACACAAAGA
TATTAGTACAAAATACGTGACGTAGAAAGTAATAATTTCTTGGGTAGTTTGCAGTTTTAAAATTATGTTT
TAAAATGGACTATCATATGCTTACCGTAACTTGAAAGTATTTCGATTTCTTGGCTTTATATATCTTGTGG
AAAGGACGAAACACCGGGTCAGGGTCCGAGGTGTATATCTCGAGATATACACCTCGGACCCTGACTTTTT
GAATTCTCGACCTCGAGACAAATGGCAGTATTCATCCACAATTTTAAAAGAAAAGGGGGGATTGGGGGGT
ACAGTGCAGGGGAAAGAATAGTAGACATAATAGCAACAGACATACAAACTAAAGAATTACAAAAACAAAT
TACAAAAATTCAAAATTTTCGGGTTTATTACAGGGACAGCAGAGATCCACTTTGGCCGCGGCTCGAGGGG
G
