>Addgene plasmid #70066 | pLKO.1-shDnd1-No5 | addgene partial sequence | sequence record 129244 | hU6-F 5'-GAGGGCCTATTTCCCATGATT-3'
AGGCTGTTAGAGAGATAATTGGAATTAATTTGACTGTAAACACAAAGATATTAGTACAAAATACGTGACG
TAGAAAGTAATAATTTCTTGGGTAGTTTGCAGTTTTAAAATTATGTTTTAAAATGGACTATCATATGCTT
ACCGTAACTTGAAAGTATTTCGATTTCTTGGCTTTATATATCTTGTGGAAAGGACGAAACACCGGGTCAG
GG
