>Addgene plasmid #70066 | pLKO.1-shDnd1-No5 | addgene partial sequence | sequence record 129245 | pLJM1-3 5'-GACGTGAAGAATGTGCGAGA-3'
CACGCCCAGAGCAGCCGCGTCCCTGCGCAAACCCAGGGCTGCCTTGGAAAAGGCGCAACCCCAACCCCCT
CGAGCCGCGGCCAAAGTGGATCTCTGCTGTCCCTGTAATAAACCCGAAAATTTTGAATTTTTGTAATTTG
TTTTTGTAATTCTTTAGTTTGTATGTCTGTTGCTATTATGTCTACTATTCTTTCCCCTGCACTGTACCCC
CCAATCCCCCCTTTTCTTTTAAAATTGTGGATGAATACTGCCATTTGTCTCGAGGTCGAGAATTCAAAAA
GTCAGGGTCCGAGG
